Addgene plasmid #246568: pX459-Adam10 gRNA
Purpose: CRISPR vector co-expressing Cas9 and a mouse Adam10 gRNA
Depositing lab: Mario Vallon. Depositing organization: Julius-Maximilians-Universitaet Wuerzburg. Publication: WNT7A/B assemble a GPR124-RECK-LRP5/6 co-receptor complex to activate beta-catenin signaling in brain endothelial cells. Heiden R, Hannig L, Kuo CJ, Ergun S, Braunger BM, Vallon M. J Biol Chem. 2025 Sep 4:110682. doi: 10.1016/j.jbc.2025.110682. PubMed 40914247.
Backbone
  Vector backbone: pX459
  Vector type: CRISPR
  Selectable markers: Puromycin
Growth in bacteria
  Bacterial resistance: Ampicillin, 100 μg/mL
  Growth temperature: 37°C
  Growth strain: DH5alpha
  Copy number: High Copy
Gene/Insert
  Gene/Insert name: Adam10 gRNA
  gRNA/shRNA sequence: CCCTGTGGGCCGTATTTATG
  Species: M. musculus (mouse)
  Insert size (bp): 20
  Entrez Gene: Adam10 (a.k.a. 1700031C13Rik, MADM, kuz, kuzbanian)
  Promoter: U6
  Cloning method: Restriction Enzyme; 5′ cloning site Unspecified (unknown if destroyed)
Resource information
  A portion of this plasmid was derived from a plasmid made by: Synthetic oligo
Terms and licenses: Academic/Nonprofit Terms; Industry Terms: Not Available to Industry
Depositor comments: CBh-SpCas9-T2A-Puro cassette on backbone
How to cite: pX459-Adam10 gRNA was a gift from Mario Vallon (Addgene plasmid # 246568 ; http://n2t.net/addgene:246568 ; RRID:Addgene_246568)
