[The description below was written by a language model from this plasmid's Addgene catalogue record and pLannotate feature annotations shown in this document.]
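Description:
pX459-Adam10 gRNA is an all-in-one mammalian CRISPR/Cas9 expression plasmid built on the pX459 backbone, designed to deliver both the nuclease and a single guide RNA targeting mouse Adam10 by transient transfection. It is propagated in E. coli as a high-copy plasmid through a ColE1/pUC-type origin with ampicillin selection (AmpR under its own bla promoter). It also carries an f1 phage origin. The annotation detects a single AAV2 ITR downstream of the expression cassette, a remnant of the backbone lineage; one ITR alone does not make this a packageable AAV vector. The short bom and rop fragments in the feature table are likewise backbone remnants.

The payload consists of two expression units. A human U6 RNA polymerase III promoter drives the 20-nt Adam10 spacer, introduced as a synthetic oligo, fused to the Streptococcus pyogenes gRNA scaffold. A second partial scaffold fragment is annotated just downstream. The second unit uses the CBh hybrid promoter (CMV enhancer, chicken β-actin promoter and a hybrid CBA/MVM intron) to express SpCas9, which the annotation tool splits into N- and C-terminal portions although they are contiguous. Cas9 is followed by a nucleoplasmin nuclear localization signal. According to the depositor, it is linked through a T2A self-cleaving peptide to puromycin N-acetyltransferase, with a bGH polyadenylation signal terminating the transcript. Because Cas9 and the resistance gene arise from one transcript, puromycin treatment enriches for transfected cells that express the nuclease.

The construct is intended for Cas9-mediated cleavage and disruption of the Adam10 locus in mouse cells. The associated publication concerns WNT7A/B co-receptor signaling in brain endothelial cells.
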