Features (pLannotate 1.2.2; 20 found; start..end, strand, type, name):
      1..241     +  promoter       U6 promoter: RNA polymerase III promoter for human U6 snRNA
    271..346     +  misc_RNA       gRNA scaffold: guide RNA scaffold for the Streptococcus pyogenes CRISPR/Cas9 system
    353..396     +  misc_RNA       gRNA scaffold (fragment): guide RNA scaffold for the Streptococcus pyogenes CRISPR/Cas9 system
    443..728     +  enhancer       CMV enhancer: human cytomegalovirus immediate early enhancer; contains an 18-bp deletion relative to the standard CMV enhancer
    730..874     +  promoter       chicken β-actin promoter (fragment): contains a 21-bp deletion relative to the standard chicken β-actin promoter
    874..895     +  promoter       chicken β-actin promoter (fragment): No description available
   1014..1241    +  intron         hybrid intron: hybrid between chicken β-actin (CBA) and minute virus of mice (MMV) introns (Gray et al., 2011)
   1379..2980    +  CDS            Cas9(N): N-terminal portion of Streptococcus pyogenes Cas9 (Zetsche et al., 2015)
   2981..5479    +  CDS            Cas9(C): C-terminal portion of Streptococcus pyogenes Cas9 (Zetsche et al., 2015)
   5480..5527    +  CDS            nucleoplasmin NLS: bipartite nuclear localization signal from nucleoplasmin
   5597..6196    +  CDS            PuroR (fragment): puromycin N-acetyltransferase; pac from Streptomyces; confers resistance to puromycin
   6230..6341    +  polyA_signal   bGH poly(A) signal: bovine growth hormone polyadenylation signal
   6446..6586    +  repeat_region  AAV2 ITR: inverted terminal repeat of adeno-associated virus serotype 2 inverted
   6591..6642    -  misc_feature   bom (fragment): basis of mobility region from pBR322
   6661..7116    +  rep_origin     f1 ori (sequence partly withheld): f1 bacteriophage origin of replication; arrow indicates direction of (+) strand synthesis
   7117..7166    -  misc_feature   bom (fragment): basis of mobility region from pBR322
   7268..7303    -  CDS            rop (fragment): Rop protein, which maintains plasmids at low copy number; rop
   7398..7502    +  promoter       AmpR promoter: bla
   7503..8363    +  CDS            AmpR: β-lactamase; bla; confers resistance to ampicillin, carbenicillin, and related antibiotics
   8534..9122    +  rep_origin     ori: high-copy-number ColE1/pMB1/pBR322/pUC origin of replication
>Addgene plasmid #246568 | pX459-Adam10 gRNA | addgene full sequence | sequence record 494463 | Addgene NGS Result
GAGGGCCTATTTCCCATGATTCCTTCATATTTGCATATACGATACAAGGCTGTTAGAGAGATAATTGGAA
TTAATTTGACTGTAAACACAAAGATATTAGTACAAAATACGTGACGTAGAAAGTAATAATTTCTTGGGTA
GTTTGCAGTTTTAAAATTATGTTTTAAAATGGACTATCATATGCTTACCGTAACTTGAAAGTATTTCGAT
TTCTTGGCTTTATATATCTTGTGGAAAGGACGAAACACCGCCCTGTGGGCCGTATTTATGGTTTTAGAGC
TAGAAATAGCAAGTTAAAATAAGGCTAGTCCGTTATCAACTTGAAAAAGTGGCACCGAGTCGGTGCTTTT
TTGTTTTAGAGCTAGAAATAGCAAGTTAAAATAAGGCTAGTCCGTTTTTAGCGCGTGCGCCAATTCTGCA
GACAAATGGCTCTAGAGGTACCCGTTACATAACTTACGGTAAATGGCCCGCCTGGCTGACCGCCCAACGA
CCCCCGCCCATTGACGTCAATAGTAACGCCAATAGGGACTTTCCATTGACGTCAATGGGTGGAGTATTTA
CGGTAAACTGCCCACTTGGCAGTACATCAAGTGTATCATATGCCAAGTACGCCCCCTATTGACGTCAATG
ACGGTAAATGGCCCGCCTGGCATTGTGCCCAGTACATGACCTTATGGGACTTTCCTACTTGGCAGTACAT
CTACGTATTAGTCATCGCTATTACCATGGTCGAGGTGAGCCCCACGTTCTGCTTCACTCTCCCCATCTCC
CCCCCCTCCCCACCCCCAATTTTGTATTTATTTATTTTTTAATTATTTTGTGCAGCGATGGGGGCGGGGG
GGGGGGGGGGGCGCGCGCGAGGGGGGGGGGGGGGGGGGGGGGGGGGGGGGGGGGGGGGGGGGGGGGGGAG
AGGTGCGGCGGCAGCCAATCAGAGCGGCGCGCTCCGAAAGTTTCCTTTTATGGCGAGGCGGCGGCGGCGG
CGGCCCTATAAAAAGCGAAGCGCGCGGCGGGCGGGAGTCGCTGCGCGCTGCCTTCGCCCCGTGCCCCGCT
CCGCCGCCGCCTCGCGCCGCCCGCCCCGGCTCTGACTGACCGCGTTACTCCCACAGGTGAGCGGGCGGGA
CGGCCCTTCTCCTCCGGGCTGTAATTAGCTGAGCAAGAGGTAAGGGTTTAAGGGATGGTTGGTTGGTGGG
GTATTAATGTTTAATTACCTGGAGCACCTGCCTGAAATCACTTTTTTTCAGGTTGGACCGGTGCCACCAT
GGACTATAAGGACCACGACGGAGACTACAAGGATCATGATATTGATTACAAAGACGATGACGATAAGATG
GCCCCAAAGAAGAAGCGGAAGGTCGGTATCCACGGAGTCCCAGCAGCCGACAAGAAGTACAGCATCGGCC
TGGACATCGGCACCAACTCTGTGGGCTGGGCCGTGATCACCGACGAGTACAAGGTGCCCAGCAAGAAATT
CAAGGTGCTGGGCAACACCGACCGGCACAGCATCAAGAAGAACCTGATCGGAGCCCTGCTGTTCGACAGC
GGCGAAACAGCCGAGGCCACCCGGCTGAAGAGAACCGCCAGAAGAAGATACACCAGACGGAAGAACCGGA
TCTGCTATCTGCAAGAGATCTTCAGCAACGAGATGGCCAAGGTGGACGACAGCTTCTTCCACAGACTGGA
AGAGTCCTTCCTGGTGGAAGAGGATAAGAAGCACGAGCGGCACCCCATCTTCGGCAACATCGTGGACGAG
GTGGCCTACCACGAGAAGTACCCCACCATCTACCACCTGAGAAAGAAACTGGTGGACAGCACCGACAAGG
CCGACCTGCGGCTGATCTATCTGGCCCTGGCCCACATGATCAAGTTCCGGGGCCACTTCCTGATCGAGGG
CGACCTGAACCCCGACAACAGCGACGTGGACAAGCTGTTCATCCAGCTGGTGCAGACCTACAACCAGCTG
TTCGAGGAAAACCCCATCAACGCCAGCGGCGTGGACGCCAAGGCCATCCTGTCTGCCAGACTGAGCAAGA
GCAGACGGCTGGAAAATCTGATCGCCCAGCTGCCCGGCGAGAAGAAGAATGGCCTGTTCGGAAACCTGAT
TGCCCTGAGCCTGGGCCTGACCCCCAACTTCAAGAGCAACTTCGACCTGGCCGAGGATGCCAAACTGCAG
CTGAGCAAGGACACCTACGACGACGACCTGGACAACCTGCTGGCCCAGATCGGCGACCAGTACGCCGACC
TGTTTCTGGCCGCCAAGAACCTGTCCGACGCCATCCTGCTGAGCGACATCCTGAGAGTGAACACCGAGAT
CACCAAGGCCCCCCTGAGCGCCTCTATGATCAAGAGATACGACGAGCACCACCAGGACCTGACCCTGCTG
AAAGCTCTCGTGCGGCAGCAGCTGCCTGAGAAGTACAAAGAGATTTTCTTCGACCAGAGCAAGAACGGCT
ACGCCGGCTACATTGACGGCGGAGCCAGCCAGGAAGAGTTCTACAAGTTCATCAAGCCCATCCTGGAAAA
GATGGACGGCACCGAGGAACTGCTCGTGAAGCTGAACAGAGAGGACCTGCTGCGGAAGCAGCGGACCTTC
GACAACGGCAGCATCCCCCACCAGATCCACCTGGGAGAGCTGCACGCCATTCTGCGGCGGCAGGAAGATT
TTTACCCATTCCTGAAGGACAACCGGGAAAAGATCGAGAAGATCCTGACCTTCCGCATCCCCTACTACGT
GGGCCCTCTGGCCAGGGGAAACAGCAGATTCGCCTGGATGACCAGAAAGAGCGAGGAAACCATCACCCCC
TGGAACTTCGAGGAAGTGGTGGACAAGGGCGCTTCCGCCCAGAGCTTCATCGAGCGGATGACCAACTTCG
ATAAGAACCTGCCCAACGAGAAGGTGCTGCCCAAGCACAGCCTGCTGTACGAGTACTTCACCGTGTATAA
CGAGCTGACCAAAGTGAAATACGTGACCGAGGGAATGAGAAAGCCCGCCTTCCTGAGCGGCGAGCAGAAA
AAGGCCATCGTGGACCTGCTGTTCAAGACCAACCGGAAAGTGACCGTGAAGCAGCTGAAAGAGGACTACT
TCAAGAAAATCGAGTGCTTCGACTCCGTGGAAATCTCCGGCGTGGAAGATCGGTTCAACGCCTCCCTGGG
CACATACCACGATCTGCTGAAAATTATCAAGGACAAGGACTTCCTGGACAATGAGGAAAACGAGGACATT
CTGGAAGATATCGTGCTGACCCTGACACTGTTTGAGGACAGAGAGATGATCGAGGAACGGCTGAAAACCT
ATGCCCACCTGTTCGACGACAAAGTGATGAAGCAGCTGAAGCGGCGGAGATACACCGGCTGGGGCAGGCT
GAGCCGGAAGCTGATCAACGGCATCCGGGACAAGCAGTCCGGCAAGACAATCCTGGATTTCCTGAAGTCC
GACGGCTTCGCCAACAGAAACTTCATGCAGCTGATCCACGACGACAGCCTGACCTTTAAAGAGGACATCC
AGAAAGCCCAGGTGTCCGGCCAGGGCGATAGCCTGCACGAGCACATTGCCAATCTGGCCGGCAGCCCCGC
CATTAAGAAGGGCATCCTGCAGACAGTGAAGGTGGTGGACGAGCTCGTGAAAGTGATGGGCCGGCACAAG
CCCGAGAACATCGTGATCGAAATGGCCAGAGAGAACCAGACCACCCAGAAGGGACAGAAGAACAGCCGCG
AGAGAATGAAGCGGATCGAAGAGGGCATCAAAGAGCTGGGCAGCCAGATCCTGAAAGAACACCCCGTGGA
AAACACCCAGCTGCAGAACGAGAAGCTGTACCTGTACTACCTGCAGAATGGGCGGGATATGTACGTGGAC
CAGGAACTGGACATCAACCGGCTGTCCGACTACGATGTGGACCATATCGTGCCTCAGAGCTTTCTGAAGG
ACGACTCCATCGACAACAAGGTGCTGACCAGAAGCGACAAGAACCGGGGCAAGAGCGACAACGTGCCCTC
CGAAGAGGTCGTGAAGAAGATGAAGAACTACTGGCGGCAGCTGCTGAACGCCAAGCTGATTACCCAGAGA
AAGTTCGACAATCTGACCAAGGCCGAGAGAGGCGGCCTGAGCGAACTGGATAAGGCCGGCTTCATCAAGA
GACAGCTGGTGGAAACCCGGCAGATCACAAAGCACGTGGCACAGATCCTGGACTCCCGGATGAACACTAA
GTACGACGAGAATGACAAGCTGATCCGGGAAGTGAAAGTGATCACCCTGAAGTCCAAGCTGGTGTCCGAT
TTCCGGAAGGATTTCCAGTTTTACAAAGTGCGCGAGATCAACAACTACCACCACGCCCACGACGCCTACC
TGAACGCCGTCGTGGGAACCGCCCTGATCAAAAAGTACCCTAAGCTGGAAAGCGAGTTCGTGTACGGCGA
CTACAAGGTGTACGACGTGCGGAAGATGATCGCCAAGAGCGAGCAGGAAATCGGCAAGGCTACCGCCAAG
TACTTCTTCTACAGCAACATCATGAACTTTTTCAAGACCGAGATTACCCTGGCCAACGGCGAGATCCGGA
AGCGGCCTCTGATCGAGACAAACGGCGAAACCGGGGAGATCGTGTGGGATAAGGGCCGGGATTTTGCCAC
CGTGCGGAAAGTGCTGAGCATGCCCCAAGTGAATATCGTGAAAAAGACCGAGGTGCAGACAGGCGGCTTC
AGCAAAGAGTCTATCCTGCCCAAGAGGAACAGCGATAAGCTGATCGCCAGAAAGAAGGACTGGGACCCTA
AGAAGTACGGCGGCTTCGACAGCCCCACCGTGGCCTATTCTGTGCTGGTGGTGGCCAAAGTGGAAAAGGG
CAAGTCCAAGAAACTGAAGAGTGTGAAAGAGCTGCTGGGGATCACCATCATGGAAAGAAGCAGCTTCGAG
AAGAATCCCATCGACTTTCTGGAAGCCAAGGGCTACAAAGAAGTGAAAAAGGACCTGATCATCAAGCTGC
CTAAGTACTCCCTGTTCGAGCTGGAAAACGGCCGGAAGAGAATGCTGGCCTCTGCCGGCGAACTGCAGAA
GGGAAACGAACTGGCCCTGCCCTCCAAATATGTGAACTTCCTGTACCTGGCCAGCCACTATGAGAAGCTG
AAGGGCTCCCCCGAGGATAATGAGCAGAAACAGCTGTTTGTGGAACAGCACAAGCACTACCTGGACGAGA
TCATCGAGCAGATCAGCGAGTTCTCCAAGAGAGTGATCCTGGCCGACGCTAATCTGGACAAAGTGCTGTC
CGCCTACAACAAGCACCGGGATAAGCCCATCAGAGAGCAGGCCGAGAATATCATCCACCTGTTTACCCTG
ACCAATCTGGGAGCCCCTGCCGCCTTCAAGTACTTTGACACCACCATCGACCGGAAGAGGTACACCAGCA
CCAAAGAGGTGCTGGACGCCACCCTGATCCACCAGAGCATCACCGGCCTGTACGAGACACGGATCGACCT
GTCTCAGCTGGGAGGCGACAAAAGGCCGGCGGCCACGAAAAAGGCCGGCCAGGCAAAAAAGAAAAAGGAA
TTCGGCAGTGGAGAGGGCAGAGGAAGTCTGCTAACATGCGGTGACGTCGAGGAGAATCCTGGCCCAATGA
CCGAGTACAAGCCCACGGTGCGCCTCGCCACCCGCGACGACGTCCCCAGGGCCGTACGCACCCTCGCCGC
CGCGTTCGCCGACTACCCCGCCACGCGCCACACCGTCGATCCGGACCGCCACATCGAGCGGGTCACCGAG
CTGCAAGAACTCTTCCTCACGCGCGTCGGGCTCGACATCGGCAAGGTGTGGGTCGCGGACGACGGCGCCG
CGGTGGCGGTCTGGACCACGCCGGAGAGCGTCGAAGCGGGGGCGGTGTTCGCCGAGATCGGCCCGCGCAT
GGCCGAGTTGAGCGGTTCCCGGCTGGCCGCGCAGCAACAGATGGAAGGCCTCCTGGCGCCGCACCGGCCC
AAGGAGCCCGCGTGGTTCCTGGCCACCGTCGGAGTCTCGCCCGACCACCAGGGCAAGGGTCTGGGCAGCG
CCGTCGTGCTCCCCGGAGTGGAGGCGGCCGAGCGCGCCGGGGTGCCCGCCTTCCTGGAGACCTCCGCGCC
CCGCAACCTCCCCTTCTACGAGCGGCTCGGCTTCACCGTCACCGCCGACGTCGAGGTGCCCGAAGGACCG
CGCACCTGGTGCATGACCCGCAAGCCCGGTGCCTGAGAATTCTAACTAGAGCTCGCTGATCAGCCTCGAC
TGTGCCTTCTAGTTGCCAGCCATCTGTTGTTTGCCCCTCCCCCGTGCCTTCCTTGACCCTGGAAGGTGCC
ACTCCCACTGTCCTTTCCTAATAAAATGAGGAAATTGCATCGCATTGTCTGAGTAGGTGTCATTCTATTC
TGGGGGGTGGGGTGGGGCAGGACAGCAAGGGGGAGGATTGGGAAGAGAATAGCAGGCATGCTGGGGAGCG
GCCGCAGGAACCCCTAGTGATGGAGTTGGCCACTCCCTCTCTGCGCGCTCGCTCGCTCACTGAGGCCGGG
CGACCAAAGGTCGCCCGACGCCCGGGCTTTGCCCGGGCGGCCTCAGTGAGCGAGCGAGCGCGCAGCTGCC
TGCAGGGGCGCCTGATGCGGTATTTTCTCCTTACGCATCTGTGCGGTATTTCACACCGCATA
[95 nt withheld, positions 6643-6737]
T
[46 nt withheld, positions 6739-6784]
C
[141 nt withheld, positions 6786-6926]
CCTTTGACGTTGGAGTCCACGTTCTTT
[37 nt withheld, positions 6954-6990]
ACTCTATCTCGGGCTATTCTTTTGATTTATAAGGGATTTTGCCGATTTCGGTCTATTGGTTAAAAAATGA
GCTGATTTAACAAAAATTTAACGCGAATTTTAACAAAATATTAACGTTTACAATTTTATGGTGCACTCTC
AGTACAATCTGCTCTGATGCCGCATAGTTAAGCCAGCCCCGACACCCGCCAACACCCGCTGACGCGCCCT
GACGGGCTTGTCTGCTCCCGGCATCCGCTTACAGACAAGCTGTGACCGTCTCCGGGAGCTGCATGTGTCA
GAGGTTTTCACCGTCATCACCGAAACGCGCGAGACGAAAGGGCCTCGTGATACGCCTATTTTTATAGGTT
AATGTCATGATAATAATGGTTTCTTAGACGTCAGGTGGCACTTTTCGGGGAAATGTGCGCGGAACCCCTA
TTTGTTTATTTTTCTAAATACATTCAAATATGTATCCGCTCATGAGACAATAACCCTGATAAATGCTTCA
ATAATATTGAAAAAGGAAGAGTATGAGTATTCAACATTTCCGTGTCGCCCTTATTCCCTTTTTTGCGGCA
TTTTGCCTTCCTGTTTTTGCTCACCCAGAAACGCTGGTGAAAGTAAAAGATGCTGAAGATCAGTTGGGTG
CACGAGTGGGTTACATCGAACTGGATCTCAACAGCGGTAAGATCCTTGAGAGTTTTCGCCCCGAAGAACG
TTTTCCAATGATGAGCACTTTTAAAGTTCTGCTATGTGGCGCGGTATTATCCCGTATTGACGCCGGGCAA
GAGCAACTCGGTCGCCGCATACACTATTCTCAGAATGACTTGGTTGAGTACTCACCAGTCACAGAAAAGC
ATCTTACGGATGGCATGACAGTAAGAGAATTATGCAGTGCTGCCATAACCATGAGTGATAACACTGCGGC
CAACTTACTTCTGACAACGATCGGAGGACCGAAGGAGCTAACCGCTTTTTTGCACAACATGGGGGATCAT
GTAACTCGCCTTGATCGTTGGGAACCGGAGCTGAATGAAGCCATACCAAACGACGAGCGTGACACCACGA
TGCCTGTAGCAATGGCAACAACGTTGCGCAAACTATTAACTGGCGAACTACTTACTCTAGCTTCCCGGCA
ACAATTAATAGACTGGATGGAGGCGGATAAAGTTGCAGGACCACTTCTGCGCTCGGCCCTTCCGGCTGGC
TGGTTTATTGCTGATAAATCTGGAGCCGGTGAGCGTGGAAGCCGCGGTATCATTGCAGCACTGGGGCCAG
ATGGTAAGCCCTCCCGTATCGTAGTTATCTACACGACGGGGAGTCAGGCAACTATGGATGAACGAAATAG
ACAGATCGCTGAGATAGGTGCCTCACTGATTAAGCATTGGTAACTGTCAGACCAAGTTTACTCATATATA
CTTTAGATTGATTTAAAACTTCATTTTTAATTTAAAAGGATCTAGGTGAAGATCCTTTTTGATAATCTCA
TGACCAAAATCCCTTAACGTGAGTTTTCGTTCCACTGAGCGTCAGACCCCGTAGAAAAGATCAAAGGATC
TTCTTGAGATCCTTTTTTTCTGCGCGTAATCTGCTGCTTGCAAACAAAAAAACCACCGCTACCAGCGGTG
GTTTGTTTGCCGGATCAAGAGCTACCAACTCTTTTTCCGAAGGTAACTGGCTTCAGCAGAGCGCAGATAC
CAAATACTGTTCTTCTAGTGTAGCCGTAGTTAGGCCACCACTTCAAGAACTCTGTAGCACCGCCTACATA
CCTCGCTCTGCTAATCCTGTTACCAGTGGCTGCTGCCAGTGGCGATAAGTCGTGTCTTACCGGGTTGGAC
TCAAGACGATAGTTACCGGATAAGGCGCAGCGGTCGGGCTGAACGGGGGGTTCGTGCACACAGCCCAGCT
TGGAGCGAACGACCTACACCGAACTGAGATACCTACAGCGTGAGCTATGAGAAAGCGCCACGCTTCCCGA
AGGGAGAAAGGCGGACAGGTATCCGGTAAGCGGCAGGGTCGGAACAGGAGAGCGCACGAGGGAGCTTCCA
GGGGGAAACGCCTGGTATCTTTATAGTCCTGTCGGGTTTCGCCACCTCTGACTTGAGCGTCGATTTTTGT
GATGCTCGTCAGGGGGGCGGAGCCTATGGAAAAACGCCAGCAACGCGGCCTTTTTACGGTTCCTGGCCTT
TTGCTGGCCTTTTGCTCACATGT
